>Addgene plasmid #208183 | pSC101-GFPmut2-mScarlet-I | addgene full sequence | sequence record 416760 | Addgene NGS Result
AGCTTGCATGCCCAAGGAGATGGCGCCCAACAGTCCCCCGGCCACGGGGCCTGCCACCATACCCACGCCG
AAACAAGCGCTCATGAGCCCGAAGTGGCGAGCCCGATCTTCCCCATCGGTGATGTCGGCGATATAGGCGC
CAGCAACCGCACCTGTGGCGCCGGTGATGCCGGCCACGATGCGTCCGGCGTAGAGTTACCAATGCTTAAT
CAGTGAGGCACCTATCTCAGCGATCTGTCTATTTCGTTCATCCATAGTTGCCTGACTCCCCGTCGTGTAG
ATAACTACGATACGGGAGGGCTTACCATCTGGCCCCAGTGCTGCAATGATACCGCGAGACCCACGCTCAC
CGGCTCCAGATTTATCAGCAATAAACCAGCCAGCCGGAAGGGCCGAGCGCAGAAGTGGTCCTGCAACTTT
ATCCGCCTCCATCCAGTCTATTAATTGTTGCCGGGAAGCTAGAGTAAGTAGTTCGCCAGTTAATAGTTTG
CGCAACGTTGTTGCCATTGCTGCAGGCATCGTGGTGTCACGCTCGTCGTTTGGTATGGCTTCATTCAGCT
CCGGTTCCCAACGATCAAGGCGAGTTACATGATCCCCCATGTTGTGCAAAAAAGCGGTTAGCTCCTTCGG
TCCTCCGATCGTTGTCAGAAGTAAGTTGGCCGCAGTGTTATCACTCATGGTTATGGCAGCACTGCATAAT
TCTCTTACTGTCATGCCATCCGTAAGATGCTTTTCTGTGACTGGTGAGTACTCAACCAAGTCATTCTGAG
AATAGTGTATGCGGCGACCGAGTTGCTCTTGCCCGGCGTCAACACGGGATAATACCGCGCCACATAGCAG
AACTTTAAAAGTGCTCATCATTGGAAAACGTTCTTCGGGGCGAAAACTCTCAAGGATCTTACCGCTGTTG
AGATCCAGTTCGATGTAACCCACTCGTGCACCCAACTGATCTTCAGCATCTTTTACTTTCACCAGCGTTT
CTGGGTGAGCAAAAACAGGAAGGCAAAATGCCGCAAAAAAGGGAATAAGGGCGACACGGAAATGTTGAAT
ACTCATACTCTTCCTTTTTCAATATTATTGAAGCATTTATCAGGGTTATTGTCTCATGAGCGGATACATA
TTTGAATGTATTTAGAAAAATAAACAAATAGGGGTTCCGCGCACATTTCCCCGAAAAGTGCCACCTGACG
TCTAAGAAACCATTATTATCATAAAAGGCCATCCGTCAGGATGGCCTTCTATGAATGCCTTGGCTGCGAT
TCATTCTTTATATGAATAAAATTGTTGTCAGTTTCACGTCTTGTCCTGCCATATCGCGAAATTTCTGCGC
AAAAGCACAAAAAATTTTTGCATCTCCCCCTTGATGACGTGGGTTACGACCCCATTTAGTAGTCAACCGC
AGTGAGTGAGTCTGACGAGGCCCTTTCGTCTTCAAGAATTCTCATGTTTGACAGCTTATCATCGATAAGC
TTTAATGCGGTAGTTTATCACAGTTAAATTGCTAACGCAGTCCGGGGAATTCAGGCTTGGAGGAACAATA
TGAAAGGATCCAAAGGTGAAGAATTATTCACTGGAGTTGTCCCAATTCTTGTTGAATTAGATGGTGATGT
TAATGGGCACAAATTTTCTGTCAGTGGAGAGGGTGAAGGTGATGCAACATACGGAAAACTTACCCTTAAA
TTTATTTGCACTACTGGAAAACTACCTGTTCCATGGCCAACACTTGTCACTACTTTCGCGTATGGTCTTC
AATGCTTTGCGAGATACCCAGATCATATGAAACAGCATGACTTTTTCAAGAGTGCCATGCCCGAAGGTTA
TGTACAGGAAAGAACTATATTTTTCAAAGATGACGGGAACTACAAGACACGTGCTGAAGTCAAGTTTGAA
GGTGATACCCTTGTTAATAGAATCGAGTTAAAAGGTATTGATTTTAAAGAAGATGGAAACATTCTTGGAC
ACAAATTGGAATACAACTATAACTCACACAAAGTATACATCATGGCAGACAAACAAAAGGATGGAATCAA
AGTTAACTTCAAAATTAGACACAACATTGAAGATGGAAGCGTTCAACTAGCAGACCATTATCAACGAAAT
ACTCCAATTGGCGATGGCCCTGTCCTTTTACCAGACAACCATTACCTGTCCACACAATCTGCCCTTTCGA
AAGATCCCAACGAAAAGAGAGACCACATGGTCCTTCTTGAGTTTGTAACAGCTGCTGGGATTACACATGG
TATGGATGAATTGTACAAATAACCGCCAGGAGGAACAATATGGTGAGCAAGGGCGAGGCAGTGATCAAGG
AGTTCATGCGGTTCAAGGTGCACATGGAGGGCTCCATGAACGGCCACGAGTTCGAGATCGAGGGCGAGGG
CGAGGGCCGCCCCTACGAGGGCACCCAGACCGCCAAGCTGAAGGTGACCAAGGGTGGCCCCCTGCCCTTC
TCCTGGGACATCCTGTCCCCTCAGTTCATGTACGGCTCCAGGGCCTTCATCAAGCACCCCGCCGACATCC
CCGACTACTATAAGCAGTCCTTCCCCGAGGGCTTCAAGTGGGAGCGCGTGATGAACTTCGAGGACGGCGG
CGCCGTGACCGTGACCCAGGACACCTCCCTGGAGGACGGCACCCTGATCTACAAGGTGAAGCTCCGCGGC
ACCAACTTCCCTCCTGACGGCCCCGTAATGCAGAAGAAGACAATGGGCTGGGAAGCGTCCACCGAGCGGT
TGTACCCCGAGGACGGCGTGCTGAAGGGCGACATTAAGATGGCCCTGCGCCTGAAGGACGGCGGCCGCTA
CCTGGCGGACTTCAAGACCACCTACAAGGCCAAGAAGCCCGTGCAGATGCCCGGCGCCTACAACGTCGAC
CGCAAGTTGGACATCACCTCCCACAACGAGGACTACACCGTGGTGGAACAGTACGAACGCTCCGAGGGCC
GCCACTCCACCGGCGGCATGGACGAGCTGTACAAGTGACCGCCTAATGAGCGGGCTTTAATCACTAGTGA
ATTCGCGGCCGCCTGCAGGTCGACCATATGGGAGAGCTCCGTCGACAAGCTTGCGGCCGCACTCGAGCAC
CACCACCACCACCACCACCACTAATTGATTAATACCTAGGCTGCTAAACAAAGCCCATGGATCGATAGCT
GGTCGACAGGACTCTGGGGTTCGAGAGCTCGCTTGGACTCCTGTTGATAGATCCAGTAATGACCTCAGAA
CTCCATCTGGATTTGTTCAGAACGCTCGGTTGCCGCCGGGCGTTTTTTATTGGTGAGAATCCAAGCACTA
GGGACAGTAAGACGGGTAAGCCTGTTGATGATACCGCTGCCTTACTGGGTGCATTAGCCAGTCTGAATGA
CCTGTCACGGGATAATCCGAAGTGGTCAGACTGGAAAATCAGAGGGCAGGAACTGCTGAACAGCAAAAAG
TCAGATAGCACCACATAGCAGACCCGCCATAAAACGCCCTGAGAAGCCCGTGACGGGCTTTTCTTGTATT
ATGGGTAGTTTCCTTGCATGAATCCATAAAAGGCGCCTGTAGTGCCATTTACCCCCATTCACTGCCAGAG
CCGTGAGCGCAGCGAACTGAATGTCACGAAAAAGACAGCGACTCAGGTGCCTGATGGTCGGAGACAAAAG
GAATATTCAGCGATTTGCCCGAGCTTGCGAGGGTGCTACTTAAGCCTTTAGGGTTTTAAGGTCTGTTTTG
TAGAGGAGCAAACAGCGTTTGCGACATCCTTTTGTAATACTGCGGAACTGACTAAAGTAGTGAGTTATAC
ACAGGGCTGGGATCTATTCTTTTTATCTTTTTTTATTCTTTCTTTATTCTATAAATTATAACCACTTGAA
TATAAACAAAAAAAACACACAAAGGTCTAGCGGAATTTACAGAGGGTCTAGCAGAATTTACAAGTTTTCC
AGCAAAGGTCTAGCAGAATTTACAGATACCCACAACTCAAAGGAAAAGGACTAGTAATTATCATTGACTA
GCCCATCTCAATTGGTATAGTGATTAAAATCACCTAGACCAATTGAGATGTATGTCTGAATTAGTTGTTT
TCAAAGCAAATGAACTAGCGATTAGTCGCTATGACTTAACGGAGCATGAAACCAAGCTAATTTTATGCTG
TGTGGCACTACTCAACCCCACGATTGAAAACCCTACAAGGAAAGAACGGACGGTATCGTTCACTTATAAC
CAATACGCTCAGATGATGAACATCAGTAGGGAAAATGCTTATGGTGTATTAGCTAAAGCAACCAGAGAGC
TGATGACGAGAACTGTGGAAATCAGGAATCCTTTGGTTAAAGGCTTTGAGATTTTCCAGTGGACAAACTA
TGCCAAGTTCTCAAGCGAAAAATTAGAATTAGTTTTTAGTGAAGAGATATTGCCTTATCTTTTCCAGTTA
AAAAAATTCATAAAATATAATCTGGAACATGTTAAGTCTTTTGAAAACAAATACTCTATGAGGATTTATG
AGTGGTTATTAAAAGAACTAACACAAAAGAAAACTCACAAGGCAAATATAGAGATTAGCCTTGATGAATT
TAAGTTCATGTTAATGCTTGAAAATAACTACCATGAGTTTAAAAGGCTTAACCAATGGGTTTTGAAACCA
ATAAGTAAAGATTTAAACACTTACAGCAATATGAAATTGGTGGTTGATAAGCGAGGCCGCCCGACTGATA
CGTTGATTTTCCAAGTTGAACTAGATAGACAAATGGATCTCGTAACCGAACTTGAGAACAACCAGATAAA
AATGAATGGTGACAAAATACCAACAACCATTACATCAGATTCCTACCTACATAACGGACTAAGAAAAACA
CTACACGATGCTTTAACTGCAAAAATTCAGCTCACCAGTTTTGAGGCAAAATTTTTGAGTGACATGCAAA
GTAAGTATGATCTCAATGGTTCGTTCTCATGGCTCACGCAAAAACAACGAACCACACTAGAGAACATACT
GGCTAAATACGGAAGGATCTGAGGTTCTTATGGCTCTTGTATCTATCAGTGAAGCATCAAGACTAACAAA
CAAAAGTAGAACAACTGTTCACCGTTACATATCAAAGGGAAAACTGTCCATATGCACAGATGAAAACGGT
GTAAAAAAGATAGATACATCAGAGCTTTTACGAGTTTTTGGTGCATTCAAAGCTGTTCACCATGAACAGA
TCGACAATGTAACAGATGAACAGCATGTAACACCTAATAGAACAGGTGAAACCAGTAAAACAAAGCAACT
AGAACATGAAATTGAACACCTGAGACAACTTGTTACAGCTCAACAGTCACACATAGACAGCCTGAAACAG
GCGATGCTGCTTATCGAATCAAAGCTGCCGACAACACGGGAGCCAGTGACGCCTCCCGTGGGGAAAAAAT
CATGGCAATTCTGGAAGAAATAGCGCTTTCAGCCGGCAAACCGGCTGAAGCCGGATCTGCGATTCTGATA
ACAAACTAGCAACACCAGAACAGCCCGTTTGCGGGCAGCAAAACCCGTACCCTAGGTCTAGGGCGGCGGA
TTTGTCCTACTCAGGAGAGCGTTCACCGACAAACAACAGATAAAACGAAAGGCCCAGTCTTTCGACTGAG
CCTTTCGTTTTATTTGATGCCTCTAG
Features (pLannotate 1.2.2; 12 found; start..end, strand, type, name):
     13..195     -  CDS            TcR (fragment): tetracycline efflux protein; tet; confers resistance to tetracycline
    196..1056    -  CDS            AmpR: β-lactamase; bla; confers resistance to ampicillin, carbenicillin, and related antibiotics
   1057..1161    -  promoter       AmpR promoter: bla
   1213..1240    -  terminator     rrnB T2 terminator: transcription terminator T2 from the E. coli rrnB gene
   1448..1476    +  promoter       tet promoter: E. coli promoter for tetracycline efflux protein gene
   1549..2259    +  CDS            GFPmut2: GFPmut2 is a basic (constitutively fluorescent) green fluorescent protein published in 1996, derived from Aequorea victoria. It is reported to be a very rapidly-maturing weak dimer.
   2280..2975    +  CDS            mScarlet-I: mScarlet-I is a basic (constitutively fluorescent) red fluorescent protein published in 2016, derived from synthetic construct. It is reported to be a rapidly-maturing monomer with moderate acid sensitivity.
   3078..3101    +  CDS            9xHis (fragment): 9xHis affinity tag
   3186..3280    +  terminator     lambda t0 terminator: transcription terminator from phage lambda
   3772..3994    +  rep_origin     pSC101 ori: low-copy replication origin that requires the Rep101 protein
   4042..4992    +  CDS            Rep101: RepA protein needed for replication with the pSC101 origin; rep101
   5530..5616    -  terminator     rrnB T1 terminator: Escherichia coli rrnB; transcription terminator T1 from the E. coli rrnB gene
