[The description below was written by a language model from this plasmid's Addgene catalogue record and pLannotate feature annotations shown in this document.]
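Description:
pSC101-GFPmut2-mScarlet-I is a low-copy bacterial expression and reporter plasmid of about 5.6 kb, built on the pSC101 backbone for use in E. coli. It replicates from the pSC101 origin, which depends on the plasmid-encoded Rep101 (RepA) initiator protein also annotated in the sequence. It is selected through ampicillin resistance, provided by β-lactamase expressed from its own bla promoter. A short remnant of the tetracycline efflux gene sits next to AmpR, but it is only a fragment and should not be expected to confer resistance.

The payload consists of two fluorescent protein coding sequences placed one after the other on the same strand. The first is GFPmut2, a rapidly maturing green Aequorea-derived variant, and about twenty bases downstream is mScarlet-I, a rapidly maturing monomeric red protein. The catalogue lists the same promoter arrangement for both inserts, Ptet combined with dnaK P1. The feature table detects only the tet promoter upstream of GFPmut2, so the dnaK P1 element is not independently annotated. The record does not state whether the two reading frames are joined into a single fusion or translated separately. Downstream lie a short match to a polyhistidine tag and the lambda t0 terminator, while rrnB T1 and T2 terminators insulate the cassette from surrounding transcription.

The stated purpose is a positive control for a mistranslation reporter system, giving both green and red signal. It serves as the reference for companion reporters used to measure antibiotic-induced nonsense and frameshift errors, presumably ones in which a reading frame is interrupted, although their design is not described here.
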