Addgene plasmid #208183: pSC101-GFPmut2-mScarlet-I
Purpose: mistranslation GFP and mScarlet-I positive control
Depositing lab: Tanel Tenson. Depositing organization: University of Tartu. Publication: Fluorescent reporters give new insights into antibiotics-induced nonsense and frameshift mistranslation. Hinnu M, Putrins M, Kogermann K, Kaldalu N, Tenson T. Sci Rep. 2024 Mar 22;14(1):6883. doi: 10.1038/s41598-024-57597-8. PubMed 38519558.
Backbone
  Vector backbone: pSC101
  Backbone size w/o insert (bp): 3968
  Total vector size (bp): 5626
  Vector type: Bacterial Expression ; reporter
Growth in bacteria
  Bacterial resistance: Ampicillin, 100 μg/mL
  Growth temperature: 37°C
  Growth strain: DH5alpha
  Copy number: Low Copy
Gene/Insert 1
  Gene/Insert name: GFPmut2
  Species: Synthetic
  Insert size (bp): 725
  Promoter: Ptet+dnaK P1
  Cloning method: Ligation Independent Cloning
  Sequencing primers: 5′ ctcatgtttgacagcttatcatcgataagc
Gene/Insert 2
  Gene/Insert name: mScarlet-I
  Species: Synthetic
  Insert size (bp): 696
  Promoter: Ptet+dnaK P1
  Cloning method: Ligation Independent Cloning
  Sequencing primers: 5′ ACATGGTCCTTCTTGAGTTTGTAACAGC
Terms and licenses: Academic/Nonprofit Terms; Industry Terms: Not Available to Industry
How to cite: pSC101-GFPmut2-mScarlet-I was a gift from Tanel Tenson (Addgene plasmid # 208183 ; http://n2t.net/addgene:208183 ; RRID:Addgene_208183)
